>Addgene plasmid #154468 | pET15b T7pCONS TIR-2 sfGFP | addgene full sequence | sequence record 305102 | Addgene NGS Result
TTCTTGAAGACGAAAGGGCCTCGTGATACGCCTATTTTTATAGGTTAATGTCATGATAATAATGGTTTCT
TAGACGTCAGGTGGCACTTTTCGGGGAAATGTGCGCGGAACCCCTATTTGTTTATTTTTCTAAATACATT
CAAATATGTATCCGCTCATGAGACAATAACCCTGATAAATGCTTCAATAATATTGAAAAAGGAAGAGTAT
GAGTATTCAACATTTCCGTGTCGCCCTTATTCCCTTTTTTGCGGCATTTTGCCTTCCTGTTTTTGCTCAC
CCAGAAACGCTGGTGAAAGTAAAAGATGCTGAAGATCAGTTGGGTGCACGAGTGGGTTACATCGAACTGG
ATCTCAACAGCGGTAAGATCCTTGAGAGTTTTCGCCCCGAAGAACGTTTTCCAATGATGAGCACTTTTAA
AGTTCTGCTATGTGGCGCGGTATTATCCCGTGTTGACGCCGGGCAAGAGCAACTCGGTCGCCGCATACAC
TATTCTCAGAATGACTTGGTTGAGTACTCACCAGTCACAGAAAAGCATCTTACGGATGGCATGACAGTAA
GAGAATTATGCAGTGCTGCCATAACCATGAGTGATAACACTGCGGCCAACTTACTTCTGACAACGATCGG
AGGACCGAAGGAGCTAACCGCTTTTTTGCACAACATGGGGGATCATGTAACTCGCCTTGATCGTTGGGAA
CCGGAGCTGAATGAAGCCATACCAAACGACGAGCGTGACACCACGATGCCTGCAGCAATGGCAACAACGT
TGCGCAAACTATTAACTGGCGAACTACTTACTCTAGCTTCCCGGCAACAATTAATAGACTGGATGGAGGC
GGATAAAGTTGCAGGACCACTTCTGCGCTCGGCCCTTCCGGCTGGCTGGTTTATTGCTGATAAATCTGGA
GCCGGTGAGCGTGGGTCTCGCGGTATCATTGCAGCACTGGGGCCAGATGGTAAGCCCTCCCGTATCGTAG
TTATCTACACGACGGGGAGTCAGGCAACTATGGATGAACGAAATAGACAGATCGCTGAGATAGGTGCCTC
ACTGATTAAGCATTGGTAACTGTCAGACCAAGTTTACTCATATATACTTTAGATTGATTTAAAACTTCAT
TTTTAATTTAAAAGGATCTAGGTGAAGATCCTTTTTGATAATCTCATGACCAAAATCCCTTAACGTGAGT
TTTCGTTCCACTGAGCGTCAGACCCCGTAGAAAAGATCAAAGGATCTTCTTGAGATCCTTTTTTTCTGCG
CGTAATCTGCTGCTTGCAAACAAAAAAACCACCGCTACCAGCGGTGGTTTGTTTGCCGGATCAAGAGCTA
CCAACTCTTTTTCCGAAGGTAACTGGCTTCAGCAGAGCGCAGATACCAAATACTGTCCTTCTAGTGTAGC
CGTAGTTAGGCCACCACTTCAAGAACTCTGTAGCACCGCCTACATACCTCGCTCTGCTAATCCTGTTACC
AGTGGCTGCTGCCAGTGGCGATAAGTCGTGTCTTACCGGGTTGGACTCAAGACGATAGTTACCGGATAAG
GCGCAGCGGTCGGGCTGAACGGGGGGTTCGTGCACACAGCCCAGCTTGGAGCGAACGACCTACACCGAAC
TGAGATACCTACAGCGTGAGCTATGAGAAAGCGCCACGCTTCCCGAAGGGAGAAAGGCGGACAGGTATCC
GGTAAGCGGCAGGGTCGGAACAGGAGAGCGCACGAGGGAGCTTCCAGGGGGAAACGCCTGGTATCTTTAT
AGTCCTGTCGGGTTTCGCCACCTCTGACTTGAGCGTCGATTTTTGTGATGCTCGTCAGGGGGGCGGAGCC
TATGGAAAAACGCCAGCAACGCGGCCTTTTTACGGTTCCTGGCCTTTTGCTGGCCTTTTGCTCACATGTT
CTTTCCTGCGTTATCCCCTGATTCTGTGGATAACCGTATTACCGCCTTTGAGTGAGCTGATACCGCTCGC
CGCAGCCGAACGACCGAGCGCAGCGAGTCAGTGAGCGAGGAAGCGGAAGAGCGCCTGATGCGGTATTTTC
TCCTTACGCATCTGTGCGGTATTTCACACCGCAATGGTGCACTCTCAGTACAATCTGCTCTGATGCCGCA
TAGTTAAGCCAGTATACACTCCGCTATCGCTACGTGACTGGGTCATGGCTGCGCCCCGACACCCGCCAAC
ACCCGCTGACGCGCCCTGACGGGCTTGTCTGCTCCCGGCATCCGCTTACAGACAAGCTGTGACCGTCTCC
GGGAGCTGCATGTGTCAGAGGTTTTCACCGTCATCACCGAAACGCGCGAGGCAGCTGCGGTAAAGCTCAT
CAGCGTGGTCGTGAAGCGATTCACAGATGTCTGCCTGTTCATCCGCGTCCAGCTCGTTGAGTTTCTCCAG
AAGCGTTAATGTCTGGCTTCTGATAAAGCGGGCCATGTTAAGGGCGGTTTTTTCCTGTTTGGTCACTGAT
GCCTCCGTGTAAGGGGGATTTCTGTTCATGGGGGTAATGATACCGATGAAACGAGAGAGGATGCTCACGA
TACGGGTTACTGATGATGAACATGCCCGGTTACTGGAACGTTGTGAGGGTAAACAACTGGCGGTATGGAT
GCGGCGGGACCAGAGAAAAATCACTCAGGGTCAATGCCAGCGCTTCGTTAATACAGATGTAGGTGTTCCA
CAGGGTAGCCAGCAGCATCCTGCGATGCAGATCCGGAACATAATGGTGCAGGGCGCTGACTTCCGCGTTT
CCAGACTTTACGAAACACGGAAACCGAAGACCATTCATGTTGTTGCTCAGGTCGCAGACGTTTTGCAGCA
GCAGTCGCTTCACGTTCGCTCGCGTATCGGTGATTCATTCTGCTAACCAGTAAGGCAACCCCGCCAGCCT
AGCCGGGTCCTCAACGACAGGAGCACGATCATGCGCACCCGTGGCCAGGACCCAACGCTGCCCGAGATGC
GCCGCGTGCGGCTGCTGGAGATGGCGGACGCGATGGATATGTTCTGCCAAGGGTTGGTTTGCGCATTCAC
AGTTCTCCGCAAGAATTGATTGGCTCCAATTCTTGGAGTGGTGAATCCGTTAGCGAGGTGCCGCCGGCTT
CCATTCAGGTCGAGGTGGCCCGGCTCCATGCACCGCGACGCAACGCGGGGAGGCAGACAAGGTATAGGGC
GGCGCCTACAATCCATGCCAACCCGTTCCATGTGCTCGCCGAGGCGGCATAAATCGCCGTGACGATCAGC
GGTCCAATGATCGAAGTTAGGCTGGTAAGAGCCGCGAGCGATCCTTGAAGCTGTCCCTGATGGTCGTCAT
CTACCTGCCTGGACAGCATGGCCTGCAACGCGGGCATCCCGATGCCGCCGGAAGCGAGAAGAATCATAAT
GGGGAAGGCCATCCAGCCTCGCGTCGCGAACGCCAGCAAGACGTAGCCCAGCGCGTCGGCCGCCATGCCG
GCGATAATGGCCTGCTTCTCGCCGAAACGTTTGGTGGCGGGACCAGTGACGAAGGCTTGAGCGAGGGCGT
GCAAGATTCCGAATACCGCAAGCGACAGGCCGATCATCGTCGCGCTCCAGCGAAAGCGGTCCTCGCCGAA
AATGACCCAGAGCGCTGCCGGCACCTGTCCTACGAGTTGCATGATAAAGAAGACAGTCATAAGTGCGGCG
ACGATAGTCATGCCCCGCGCCCACCGGAAGGAGCTGACTGGGTTGAAGGCTCTCAAGGGCATCGGTCGAG
ATCCCGGTGCCTAATGAGTGAGCTAACTTACATTAATTGCGTTGCGCTCACTGCCCGCTTTCCAGTCGGG
AAACCTGTCGTGCCAGCTGCATTAATGAATCGGCCAACGCGCGGGGAGAGGCGGTTTGCGTATTGGGCGC
CAGGGTGGTTTTTCTTTTCACCAGTGAGACGGGCAACAGCTGATTGCCCTTCACCGCCTGGCCCTGAGAG
AGTTGCAGCAAGCGGTCCACGCTGGTTTGCCCCAGCAGGCGAAAATCCTGTTTGATGGTGGTTAACGGCG
GGATATAACATGAGCTGTCTTCGGTATCGTCGTATCCCACTACCGAGATATCCGCACCAACGCGCAGCCC
GGACTCGGTAATGGCGCGCATTGCGCCCAGCGCCATCTGATCGTTGGCAACCAGCATCGCAGTGGGAACG
ATGCCCTCATTCAGCATTTGCATGGTTTGTTGAAAACCGGACATGGCACTCCAGTCGCCTTCCCGTTCCG
CTATCGGCTGAATTTGATTGCGAGTGAGATATTTATGCCAGCCAGCCAGACGCAGACGCGCCGAGACAGA
ACTTAATGGGCCCGCTAACAGCGCGATTTGCTGGTGACCCAATGCGACCAGATGCTCCACGCCCAGTCGC
GTACCGTCTTCATGGGAGAAAATAATACTGTTGATGGGTGTCTGGTCAGAGACATCAAGAAATAACGCCG
GAACATTAGTGCAGGCAGCTTCCACAGCAATGGCATCCTGGTCATCCAGCGGATAGTTAATGATCAGCCC
ACTGACGCGTTGCGCGAGAAGATTGTGCACCGCCGCTTTACAGGCTTCGACGCCGCTTCGTTCTACCATC
GACACCACCACGCTGGCACCCAGTTGATCGGCGCGAGATTTAATCGCCGCGACAATTTGCGACGGCGCGT
GCAGGGCCAGACTGGAGGTGGCAACGCCAATCAGCAACGACTGTTTGCCCGCCAGTTGTTGTGCCACGCG
GTTGGGAATGTAATTCAGCTCCGCCATCGCCGCTTCCACTTTTTCCCGCGTTTTCGCAGAAACGTGGCTG
GCCTGGTTCACCACGCGGGAAACGGTCTGATAAGAGACACCGGCATACTCTGCGACATCGTATAACGTTA
CTGGTTTCACATTCACCACCCTGAATTGACTCTCTTCCGGGCGCTATCATGCCATACCGCGAAAGGTTTT
GCGCCATTCGATGGTGTCCGGGATCTCGACGCTCTCCCTTATGCGACTCCTGCATTAGGAAGCAGCCCAG
TAGTAGGTTGAGGCCGTTGAGCACCGCCGCCGCAAGGAATGGTGCATGCAAGGAGATGGCGCCCAACAGT
CCCCCGGCCACGGGGCCTGCCACCATACCCACGCCGAAACAAGCGCTCATGAGCCCGAAGTGGCGAGCCC
GATCTTCCCCATCGGTGATGTCGGCGATATAGGCGCCAGCAACCGCACCTGTGGCGCCGGTGATGCCGGC
CACGATGCGTCCGGCGTAGAGGATCGAGATCTCGATCCCGCGAAATTAATACGACTCACTATAGGGAGAG
GAATTGTGAGCGGATAACAATTCCCCTCTAGAAATAATTTTGTTTAACTTTAAGAAGGAGAGCAGCTATG
CAGCTTAGCCATCATCATCATCATCACAGCAGCGGCCTGGTGCCGCGCGGCAGCCATATGAGCAAAGGAG
AAGAACTTTTCACTGGAGTTGTCCCAATTCTTGTTGAATTAGATGGTGATGTTAATGGGCACAAATTTTC
TGTCCGTGGAGAGGGTGAAGGTGATGCTACAAACGGAAAACTCACCCTTAAATTTATTTGCACTACTGGA
AAACTACCTGTTCCGTGGCCAACACTTGTCACTACTCTGACCTATGGTGTTCAATGCTTTTCCCGTTATC
CGGATCACATGAAACGGCATGACTTTTTCAAGAGTGCCATGCCCGAAGGTTATGTACAGGAACGCACTAT
ATCTTTCAAAGATGACGGGACCTACAAGACGCGTGCTGAAGTCAAGTTTGAAGGTGATACCCTTGTTAAT
CGTATCGAGTTAAAAGGTATTGATTTTAAAGAAGATGGAAACATTCTCGGACACAAACTGGAGTACAACT
TTAACTCACACAATGTATACATCACGGCAGACAAACAAAAGAATGGAATCAAAGCTAACTTCAAAATTCG
CCACAACGTTGAAGATGGTTCCGTTCAACTAGCAGACCATTATCAACAAAATACTCCAATTGGCGATGGC
CCTGTCCTTTTACCAGACAACCATTACCTGTCGACACAATCTGTTCTTTCGAAAGATCCCAACGAAAAGC
GTGACCACATGGTCCTTCTTGAGTTTGTAACTGCTGCTGGGATTACACATGGCATGGATGAACTCTACAA
ATAAGGATCCGGCTGCTAACAAAGCCCGAAAGGAAGCTGAGTTGGCTGCTGCCACCGCTGAGCAATAACT
AGCATAACCCCTTGGGGCCTCTAAACGGGTCTTGAGGGGTTTTTTGCTGAAAGGAGGAACTATATCCGGA
TATCCCGCAAGAGGCCCGGCAGTACCGGCATAACCAAGCCTATGCCTACAGCATCCAGGGTGACGGTGCC
GAGGATGACGATGAGCGCATTGTTAGATTTCATACACGGTGCCTGACTGCGTTAGCAATTTAACTGTGAT
AAACTACCGCATTAAAGCTTATCGATGATAAGCTGTCAAACATGAGAA
Features (pLannotate 1.2.2; 21 found; start..end, strand, type, name):
    104..208     +  promoter       AmpR promoter: bla
    209..1069    +  CDS            AmpR: β-lactamase; bla; confers resistance to ampicillin, carbenicillin, and related antibiotics
   1240..1828    +  rep_origin     ori: high-copy-number ColE1/pMB1/pBR322/pUC origin of replication
   2014..2153    -  misc_feature   bom: basis of mobility region from pBR322
   2255..2446    -  CDS            rop: Rop protein, which maintains plasmids at low copy number; rop
   2463..2843    +  CDS            YPB1_ECOLX: Protein predicted: Swiss-Prot protein existence level 4. From Escherichia coli.
   3085..3709    -  CDS            TcR (fragment): tetracycline efflux protein; tet; confers resistance to tetracycline
   3724..3745    -  protein_bind   CAP binding site: CAP binding activates transcription in the presence of cAMP. E. coli catabolite activator protein
   3758..4840    -  CDS            lacI: lac repressor; lacI; The lac repressor binds to the lac operator to inhibit transcription in E. coli. This inhibition can be relieved by adding lactose or isopropyl-β-D-thiogalactopyranoside (IPTG).
   4841..4918    -  promoter       lacI promoter: lacI
   4926..5205    -  CDS            TcR (fragment): tetracycline efflux protein; tet; confers resistance to tetracycline
   5227..5245    +  promoter       T7 promoter: promoter for bacteriophage T7 RNA polymerase
   5250..5274    +  protein_bind   lac operator: The lac repressor binds to the lac operator to inhibit transcription in E. coli. This inhibition can be relieved by adding lactose or isopropyl-β-D-thiogalactopyranoside (IPTG). lac repressor encoded by lacI
   5289..5311    +  RBS            RBS: efficient ribosome binding site from bacteriophage T7 gene 10 (Olins and Rangwala, 1989)
   5330..5346    +  CDS            capTEV™ (fragment): composite tag for in vivo biotinylation, TEV protease cleavage, and 6xHis tagging
   5357..5374    +  CDS            thrombin site: thrombin recognition and cleavage site
   5378..6091    +  CDS            Superfolder GFP: Superfolder GFP is a basic (constitutively fluorescent) green fluorescent protein published in 2005, derived from Aequorea victoria. It is reported to be a very rapidly-maturing weak dimer.
   6102..6151    +  CDS            SET1 (fragment): solubility-enhancement tag derived from T7 phage gene 10B
   6159..6206    +  terminator     T7 terminator: transcription terminator for bacteriophage T7 RNA polymerase
   6229..6333    -  CDS            TcR (fragment): tetracycline efflux protein; tet; confers resistance to tetracycline
   6381..6409    -  promoter       tet promoter: E. coli promoter for tetracycline efflux protein gene
