[The description below was written by a language model from this plasmid's Addgene catalogue record and pLannotate feature annotations shown in this document.]
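Description:
pET15b T7pCONS TIR-2 sfGFP is a 6.4 kb bacterial expression plasmid built on the Novagen pET15b backbone and engineered to improve recombinant protein yield in Escherichia coli. It is propagated through a ColE1/pMB1-type origin accompanied by the pBR322 bom region and the rop gene, which normally restrains copy number (the catalogue lists copy number as unknown), and it is selected with ampicillin via the bla β-lactamase gene. Several tetracycline-resistance gene fragments and a tet promoter also appear in the feature table. These are non-functional remnants of the pBR322 ancestry of pET vectors rather than a usable marker.

The expression cassette follows the standard pET layout: a T7 promoter followed by a lac operator, a T7 gene 10-type ribosome binding site, an N-terminal His tag and thrombin cleavage site supplied by the backbone, the superfolder GFP coding sequence, and the T7 terminator. The short "capTEV" hit in the annotation most likely corresponds to the His tag. The small "SET1" fragment lies downstream of the sfGFP annotation, ahead of the terminator, and is probably residual backbone sequence rather than a deliberate fusion. A plasmid-borne lacI gene with its own promoter supplies the repressor, so transcription requires a host expressing T7 RNA polymerase and is induced with IPTG.

Two modifications distinguish this plasmid from the parental vector: the T7 promoter has been changed to correct what the depositors describe as a design flaw, and the translation initiation region has been replaced with a synthetically evolved variant (TIR-2). sfGFP, inserted by Gibson assembly, gives a fluorescent readout of expression level, making the plasmid suitable as a benchmark for the improved pET design.
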