Addgene plasmid #154468: pET15b T7pCONS TIR-2 sfGFP
Purpose: pET15b with a design flaw in the T7 promoter fixed, and a synthetically evolved TIR. Contains the coding sequence for sfGFP
Depositing lab: Daniel Daley. Depositing organization: Stockholms Universitet. Publication: Improved designs for pET expression plasmids increase protein production yield in Escherichia coli. Shilling PJ, Mirzadeh K, Cumming AJ, Widesheim M, Kock Z, Daley DO. Commun Biol. 2020 May 7;3(1):214. doi: 10.1038/s42003-020-0939-8. PubMed 32382055.
Backbone
  Vector backbone: pET15b
  Backbone manufacturer: Novagen
  Modifications to backbone: T7 promoter changed as well as the translation initiation region
  Vector type: Bacterial Expression
Growth in bacteria
  Bacterial resistance: Ampicillin, 100 μg/mL
  Growth temperature: 37°C
  Growth strain: DH5alpha
  Copy number: Unknown
Gene/Insert
  Gene/Insert name: super folder GFP
  Species: Synthetic
  Promoter: T7
  Tag / fusion protein: His-thrombin (N terminal on backbone)
  Cloning method: Gibson Cloning
  Sequencing primers: 5′ T7p; 3′ T7t
Terms and licenses: Academic/Nonprofit Terms; Industry Terms: Not Available to Industry
How to cite: pET15b T7pCONS TIR-2 sfGFP was a gift from Daniel Daley (Addgene plasmid # 154468 ; http://n2t.net/addgene:154468 ; RRID:Addgene_154468)
